>Addgene plasmid #52900 | pAG32-L-IFP-F[2] (clon 3) | depositor partial sequence | sequence record 82272 | Insert
GGTGGCGGTGGCTCTGGAGGTGGTGGGTCCTCCGGAGCTCGGGACAGCATTGGCCCTCACGCCCTGAGGA
ACGCCATGTTTGCTCTGGAAAGCGCTCCAAACCTGCGGGCTCTGGCCGAAGTCGCAACACAAACTGTGAG
AGAACTGACTGGCTTCGATCGGGTGATGCTGTACAAATTTGCCCCTGACGCCACTGGAGAGATGATTGCT
GAGGCCAGACGGGAGGGCATGCAGGCTTTTCTGGGCCACAGGTTTCCCGCATCCCACACCCCTGCACAAG
CTAGGGCCCTCTACACAAGACACCTGCTCCGGCTGACCGCAGACACCAGGGCTGCAGCAGTGCCCCTCGA
CCCCGTGCTGAATCCCCAGACAAATGCTCCTACACCTCTGGGCGGAGCTGTCCTCAGAGCTACATCCCCA
ATGCACATGCAGTACCTGAGGAATATGGGAGTGGGCTCCTCCCTGAGCGTCAGCGTCGTGGTCGGCGGCC
AGCTGTGGGGACTGATTGTCTGCCACCATCAGACACCCTACGTGCTGCCACCAGATCTGCGGACCACCCT
GGAGGAGCTGGGGAGAAAGCTGTCCGGGCAGGTGCAGAGGAAAGAAGCCTAA
