>Addgene plasmid #52900 | pAG32-L-IFP-F[2] (clon 3) | addgene partial sequence | sequence record 83304 | Tef-promoter-F 5'-GGATACAGTTCTCACATCAC-3'
AAAGCCTGAACTCACCGCGACGTCTGTCGAGAAGTTTCTGATCGAAAAGTTCGACAGCGTCTCCGACCTG
ATGCAGCTCTCGGAGGGCGAAGAATCTCGTGCTTTCAGCTTCGATGTAGGAGGGCGTGGATATGTCCTGC
GGGTAAATAGCTGCGCCGATGGTTTCTACAAAGATCGTTATGTTTATCGGCACTTTGCATCGGCCGCGCT
CCCGATTCCGGAAGTGCTTGACATTGGGGAATTCAGCGAGAGCCTGACCTATTGCATCTCCCGCCGTGCA
CAGGGTGTCACGTTGCAAGACCTGCCTGAAACCGAACTGCCCGCTGTTCTGCAGCCGGTCGCGGAGGCCA
TGGATGCGATCGCTGCGGCCGATCTTAGCCAGACGAGCGGGTTCGGCCCATTCGGACCGCAAGGAATCGG
TCAATACACTACATGGCGTGATTTCATATGCGCGATTGCTGATCCCCATGTGTATCACTGGCAAACTGTG
ATGGACGACACCGTCAGTGCGTCCGTCGCGCAGGCTCTCGATGAGCTGATGCTTTGGGCCGAGGACTGCC
CCGAAGTCCGGCACCTCGTGCACGCGGATTTCGGCTCCAACAATGTCCTGACGGACAATGGCCGCATAAC
AGCGGTCATTGACTGGAGCGAGGCGATGTTCGGGGATTCCCAATACGAGGTCGCCAACATCTTCTTCTGG
AGGCCGTGGTTGGCTTGTATGGAGCAGCAGACGCGCTACTTCGAGCGGAGGCATCCGGAGCTTGCAGGAT
CGCCGCGGCTCCGGGCGTATATGCTCCGCATTGGTCTTGACCAACTCTATCAGAGCTTGGTTGACGGCAA
TTTCGATGATGCAGCTTGGGCGCAGGGTCGATGCGACGCAATCGTCCGATCCGGAGCCGGGACTGTCGGG
CGTACACA
