>Addgene plasmid #52900 | pAG32-L-IFP-F[2] (clon 3) | addgene partial sequence | sequence record 84056 | SP6 5'-ATTTAGGTGACACTATAG-3'
TGGTGGCGGTGGCTCTGGAGGTGGTGGGTCCTCCGGAGCTCGGGACAGCATTGGCCCTCACGCCCTGAGG
AACGCCATGTTTGCTCTGGAAAGCGCTCCAAACCTGCGGGCTCTGGCCGAAGTCGCAACACAAACTGTGA
GAGAACTGACTGGCTTCGATCGGGTGATGCTGTACAAATTTGCCCCTGACGCCACTGGAGAGATGATTGC
TGAGGCCAGACGGGAGGGCATGCAGGCTTTTCTGGGCCACAGGTTTCCCGCATCCCACACCCCTGCACAA
GCTAGGGCCCTCTACACAAGACACCTGCTCCGGCTGACCGCAGACACCAGGGCTGCAGCAGTGCCCCTCG
ACCCCGTGCTGAATCCCCAGACAAATGCTCCTACACCTCTGGGCGGAGCTGTCCTCAGAGCTACATCCCC
AATGCACATGCAGTACCTGAGGAATATGGGAGTGGGCTCCTCCCTGAGCGTCAGCGTCGTGGTCGGCGGC
CAGCTGTGGGGACTGATTGTCTGCCACCATCAGACACCCTACGTGCTGCCACCAGATCTGCGGACCACCC
TGGAGGAGCTGGGGAGAAAGCTGTCCGGGCAGGTGCAGAGGAAAGAAGCCTAAGGATCCGGCGGTGGCGG
ATCAGGAGGCGGTGGGTCTATGAGTAAAGTAGACATGGTTTGGATAGTCGGAGGCAGTTCTGTTTACCAG
GAAGCCATGAATCAACCAGGCCACCTCAGACTCTTTGTGACAAGGATCATGCAGGAATTTGAAAGTGACA
CGTTTTTCCCAGAAATTGATTTGGGGAAATATAAACTTCTCCCAGAATACCCAGGCGTCCTCTCTGAGGT
CCAGGAGGAAAAAAGGCATCAAGTATAAGTTTGAAAGTCTACGAGAAGAAAAGACTAAATCTAGAAACTA
GTAGCTTTGGGACTTCTTTCGCCAGAGGTTTGGTCAAGTCTCCAATCAAGG
