[The description below was written by a language model from this plasmid's Addgene catalogue record.]
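Description:
pAG32-L-IFP-F[2] (clon 3) is a PCR-template plasmid built on the pAG32 backbone and classed as a vector for homologous recombination. It is not meant to be expressed from directly. Instead, it serves as the source for amplifying a tagging cassette that is integrated into the genome at the 3' end of an open reading frame of interest. The plasmid is maintained at high copy in E. coli under ampicillin selection. It also carries a hygromycin resistance marker, which allows selection of cells that have integrated the amplified cassette. The record does not name the target host, although pAG32 is generally known as a yeast hygromycin-marker plasmid. A TEF promoter is listed; in pAG32-type cassettes this promoter normally drives the resistance marker rather than the tag, but the record does not say which element it controls here.

The insert, cloned between retained HindIII and XbaI sites, is L-IFP-F[2]. This is a linker (L) followed by the second fragment of the infrared fluorescent protein IFP, which derives from Deinococcus radiodurans. Integrating the cassette in frame downstream of a gene produces a C-terminal fusion of the encoded protein to the linker and IFP F[2], presumably expressed from the gene's own chromosomal locus. The fragment is designed for a protein-fragment complementation assay. When the tagged protein interacts with a partner carrying the complementary IFP fragment, the two halves reassemble into a functional infrared reporter. This allows the location and timing of protein-protein interactions to be followed in living cells. No feature table was provided, so the exact arrangement of elements, including any terminator sequences, cannot be confirmed from the record.
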