Addgene plasmid #52900: pAG32-L-IFP-F[2] (clon 3)
Purpose: Plasmid template for PCR of cassettes for HR, used to introduce IFP F[2] fragments 3’ to the ORF of the genes to study. Plasmid confers ampicillin resistance to DH5α.
Depositing lab: Stephen Michnick. Publication: An infrared reporter to detect spatiotemporal dynamics of protein-protein interactions. Tchekanda E, Sivanesan D, Michnick SW. Nat Methods. 2014 Jun;11(6):641-4. doi: 10.1038/nmeth.2934. Epub 2014 Apr 20. PubMed 24747815.
Backbone
  Vector backbone: pAG32
  Backbone manufacturer: Addgene
  Vector type: Vector for homologous recombination
  Selectable markers: Hygromycin
Growth in bacteria
  Bacterial resistance: Ampicillin, 100 μg/mL
  Growth temperature: 37°C
  Growth strain: DH5alpha
  Copy number: High Copy
Gene/Insert
  Gene/Insert name: L-IFP-F[2]
  Species: Deinococcus radiodurans
  Promoter: TEF promoter
  Cloning method: Restriction Enzyme; 5′ cloning site HindIII (not destroyed); 3′ cloning site XbaI (not destroyed)
  Sequencing primers: 5′ Unknown; 3′ Unknown
Terms and licenses: Academic/Nonprofit Terms; Industry Terms: Not Available to Industry
How to cite: pAG32-L-IFP-F[2] (clon 3) was a gift from Stephen Michnick (Addgene plasmid # 52900 ; http://n2t.net/addgene:52900 ; RRID:Addgene_52900)
